>Addgene plasmid #200480 | pKLV2-U6gRNA5(CXCR4-E2(37))-PGKpuro2ABFP-W | addgene full sequence | sequence record 418461 | Addgene NGS Result
CCCCCGCCCATTGACGTCAATAATGACGTATGTTCCCATAGTAACGCCAATAGGGACTTTCCATTGACGT
CAATGGGTGGAGTATTTACGGTAAACTGCCCACTTGGCAGTACATCAAGTGTATCATATGCCAAGTACGC
CCCCTATTGACGTCAATGACGGTAAATGGCCCGCCTGGCATTATGCCCAGTACATGACCTTATGGGACTT
TCCTACTTGGCAGTACATCTACGTATTAGTCATCGCTATTACCATGGTGATGCGGTTTTGGCAGTACATC
AATGGGCGTGGATAGCGGTTTGACTCACGGGGATTTCCAAGTCTCCACCCCATTGACGTCAATGGGAGTT
TGTTTTGGCACCAAAATCAACGGGACTTTCCAAAATGTCGTAACAACTCCGCCCCATTGACGCAAATGGG
CGGTAGGCGTGTACGGTGGGAGGTCTATATAAGCAGCGCGTTTTGCCTGTACTGGGTCTCTCTGGTTAGA
CCAGATCTGAGCCTGGGAGCTCTCTGGCTAACTAGGGAACCCACTGCTTAAGCCTCAATAAAGCTTGCCT
TGAGTGCTTCAAGTAGTGTGTGCCCGTCTGTTGTGTGACTCTGGTAACTAGAGATCCCTCAGACCCTTTT
AGTCAGTGTGGAAAATCTCTAGCAGTGGCGCCCGAACAGGGACTTGAAAGCGAAAGGGAAACCAGAGGAG
CTCTCTCGACGCAGGACTCGGCTTGCTGAAGCGCGCACGGCAAGAGGCGAGGGGCGGCGACTGGTGAGTA
CGCCAAAAATTTTGACTAGCGGAGGCTAGAAGGAGAGAGATGGGTGCGAGAGCGTCAGTATTAAGCGGGG
GAGAATTAGATCGCGATGGGAAAAAATTCGGTTAAGGCCAGGGGGAAAGAAAAAATATAAATTAAAACAT
ATAGTATGGGCAAGCAGGGAGCTAGAACGATTCGCAGTTAATCCTGGCCTGTTAGAAACATCAGAAGGCT
GTAGACAAATACTGGGACAGCTACAACCATCCCTTCAGACAGGATCAGAAGAACTTAGATCATTATATAA
TACAGTAGCAACCCTCTATTGTGTGCATCAAAGGATAGAGATAAAAGACACCAAGGAAGCTTTAGACAAG
ATAGAGGAAGAGCAAAACAAAAGTAAGACCACCGCACAGCAAGCGGCCGGCCGCGCTGATCTTCAGACCT
GGAGGAGGAGATATGAGGGACAATTGGAGAAGTGAATTATATAAATATAAAGTAGTAAAAATTGAACCAT
TAGGAGTAGCACCCACCAAGGCAAAGAGAAGAGTGGTGCAGAGAGAAAAAAGAGCAGTGGGAATAGGAGC
TTTGTTCCTTGGGTTCTTGGGAGCAGCAGGAAGCACTATGGGCGCAGCGTCAATGACGCTGACGGTACAG
GCCAGACAATTATTGTCTGGTATAGTGCAGCAGCAGAACAATTTGCTGAGGGCTATTGAGGCGCAACAGC
ATCTGTTGCAACTCACAGTCTGGGGCATCAAGCAGCTCCAGGCAAGAATCCTGGCTGTGGAAAGATACCT
AAAGGATCAACAGCTCCTGGGGATTTGGGGTTGCTCTGGAAAACTCATTTGCACCACTGCTGTGCCTTGG
AATGCTAGTTGGAGTAATAAATCTCTGGAACAGATTTGGAATCACACGACCTGGATGGAGTGGGACAGAG
AAATTAACAATTACACAAGCTTAATACACTCCTTAATTGAAGAATCGCAAAACCAGCAAGAAAAGAATGA
ACAAGAATTATTGGAATTAGATAAATGGGCAAGTTTGTGGAATTGGTTTAACATAACAAATTGGCTGTGG
TATATAAAATTATTCATAATGATAGTAGGAGGCTTGGTAGGTTTAAGAATAGTTTTTGCTGTACTTTCTA
TAGTGAATAGAGTTAGGCAGGGATATTCACCATTATCGTTTCAGACCCACCTCCCAACCCCGAGGGGACC
CGACAGGCCCGAAGGAATAGAAGAAGAAGGTGGAGAGAGAGACAGAGACAGATCCATTCGATTAGTGAAC
GGATCGGCACTGCGTGCGCCAATTCTGCAGACAAATGGCAGTATTCATCCACAATTTTAAAAGAAAAGGG
GGGATTGGGGGGTACAGTGCAGGGGAAAGAATAGTAGACATAATAGCAACAGACATACAAACTAAAGAAT
TACAAAAACAAATTACAAAAATTCAAAATTTTCGGGTTTATTACAGGGACAGCAGAGATCCAGTTTGGTT
AGTACCGGGCCCTACGCGTCCAAGGTCGGGCAGGAAGAGGGCCTATTTCCCATGATTCCTTCATATTTGC
ATATACGATACAAGGCTGTTAGAGAGATAATTAGAATTAATTTGACTGTAAACACAAAGATATTAGTACA
AAATACGTGACGTAGAAAGTAATAATTTCTTGGGTAGTTTGCAGTTTTAAAATTATGTTTTAAAATGGAC
TATCATATGCTTACCGTAACTTGAAAGTATTTCGATTTCTTGGCTTTATATATCTTGTGGAAAGGACGAA
ACACCGAGTCAAAACTTCAAAGTTGGTTTAAGAGCTATGCTGGAAACAGCATAGCAAGTTTAAATAAGGC
TAGTCCGTTATCAACTTGAAAAAGTGGCACCGAGTCGGTGCTTTTTTTGGATCCAATTCTACCGGGTAGG
GGAGGCGCTTTTCCCAAGGCAGTCTGGAGCATGCGCTTTAGCAGCCCCGCTGGGCACTTGGCGCTACACA
AGTGGCCTCTGGCCTCGCACACATTCCACATCCACCGGTAGGCGCCAACCGGCTCCGTTCTTTGGTGGCC
CCTTCGCGCCACCTTCTACTCCTCCCCTAGTCAGGAAGTTCCCCCCCGCCCCGCAGCTCGCGTCGTGCAG
GACGTGACAAATGGAAGTAGCACGTCTCACTAGTCTCGTGCAGATGGACAGCACCGCTGAGCAATGGAAG
CGGGTAGGCCTTTGGGGCAGCGGCCAATAGCAGCTTTGCTCCTTCGCTTTCTGGGCTCAGAGGCTGGGAA
GGGGTGGGTCCGGGGGCGGGCTCAGGGGCGGGCTCAGGGGCGGGGCGGGCGCCCGAAGGTCCTCCGGAGG
CCCGGCATTCTGCACGCTTCAAAAGCGCACGTCTGCCGCGCTGTTCTCCTCTTCCTCATCTCCGGGCCTT
TCGACCTGCATCCATCTAGATCTCGAGCAGCTGAAGCTTACCATGACCGAGTACAAGCCCACGGTGCGCC
TCGCCACCCGCGACGACGTCCCCAGGGCCGTACGCACCCTCGCCGCCGCGTTCGCCGACTACCCCGCCAC
GCGCCACACCGTCGATCCGGACCGCCACATCGAGCGGGTCACCGAGCTGCAAGAACTCTTCCTCACGCGC
GTCGGGCTCGACATCGGCAAGGTGTGGGTCGCGGACGACGGCGCCGCGGTGGCGGTCTGGACCACGCCGG
AGAGCGTCGAAGCGGGGGCGGTGTTCGCCGAGATCGGCCCGCGCATGGCCGAGTTGAGCGGTTCCCGGCT
GGCCGCGCAGCAACAGATGGAAGGCCTCCTGGCGCCGCACCGGCCCAAGGAGCCCGCGTGGTTCCTGGCC
ACCGTCGGCGTCTCGCCCGACCACCAGGGCAAGGGTCTGGGCAGCGCCGTCGTGCTCCCCGGAGTGGAGG
CGGCCGAGCGCGCCGGGGTGCCCGCCTTCCTGGAGACCTCCGCGCCCCGCAACCTCCCCTTCTACGAGCG
GCTCGGCTTCACCGTCACCGCCGACGTCGAGGTGCCCGAAGGACCGCGCACCTGGTGCATGACCCGCAAG
CCCGGTGCCGGCGGCGGGTCCGGAGGAGAGGGCAGAGGAAGTCTCCTAACATGCGGTGACGTGGAGGAGA
ATCCTGGCCCAATGAGCGAGCTGATTAAGGAGAACATGCACATGAAGCTGTACATGGAGGGCACCGTGGA
CAACCATCACTTCAAGTGCACATCCGAGGGCGAAGGCAAGCCCTACGAGGGCACCCAGACCATGAGAATC
AAGGTGGTCGAGGGCGGCCCTCTCCCCTTCGCCTTCGACATCCTGGCTACTAGCTTCCTCTACGGCAGCA
AGACCTTCATCAACCACACCCAGGGCATCCCCGACTTCTTCAAGCAGTCCTTCCCTGAGGGCTTCACATG
GGAGAGAGTCACCACATACGAGGACGGGGGCGTGCTGACCGCTACCCAGGACACCAGCCTCCAGGACGGC
TGCCTCATCTACAACGTCAAGATCAGAGGGGTGAACTTCACATCCAACGGCCCTGTGATGCAGAAGAAAA
CACTCGGCTGGGAGGCCTTCACCGAGACGCTGTACCCCGCTGACGGCGGCCTGGAAGGCAGAAACGACAT
GGCCCTGAAGCTCGTGGGCGGGAGCCATCTGATCGCAAACATCAAGACCACATATAGATCCAAGAAACCC
GCTAAGAACCTCAAGATGCCTGGCGTCTACTATGTGGACTACAGACTGGAAAGAATCAAGGAGGCCAACA
ACGAGACCTACGTCGAGCAGCACGAGGTGGCAGTGGCCAGATACTGCGACCTCCCTAGCAAACTGGGGCA
CAAGCTTAATTGAGCGGCCGCTCAACCTCTGGATTACAAAATTTGTGAAAGATTGACTGGTATTCTTAAC
TATGTTGCTCCTTTTACGCTATGTGGATACGCTGCTTTAATGCCTTTGTATCATGCTATTGCTTCCCGTA
TGGCTTTCATTTTCTCCTCCTTGTATAAATCCTGGTTGCTGTCTCTTTATGAGGAGTTGTGGCCCGTTGT
CAGGCAACGTGGCGTGGTGTGCACTGTGTTTGCTGACGCAACCCCCACTGGTTGGGGCATTGCCACCACC
TGTCAGCTCCTTTCCGGGACTTTCGCTTTCCCCCTCCCTATTGCCACGGCGGAACTCATCGCCGCCTGCC
TTGCCCGCTGCTGGACAGGGGCTCGGCTGTTGGGCACTGACAATTCCGTGGTGTTGTCGGGGAAATCATC
GTCCTTTCCTTGGCTGCTCGCCTGTGTTGCCACCTGGATTCTGCGCGGGACGTCCTTCTGCTACGTCCCT
TCGGCCCTCAATCCAGCGGACCTTCCTTCCCGCGGCCTGCTGCCGGCTCTGCGGCCTCTTCCGCGTCTAC
GCCTTCGCCCTCAGACGAGTCGGATCTCCCTTTGGGCCGCCTCCCCGCAGGTACCTTTAAGACCAATGAC
TTACAAGGCAGCTGTAGATCTTAGCCACTTTTTAAAAGAAAAGGGGGGACTGGAAGGGCTAATTCACTCC
CAAAGAAGTCAAGATCTGCTTTTTGCCTGTACTGGGTCTCTCTGGTTAGACCAGAGTCTCTCTGGTTAGA
CCAGATCTGAGCCTGGGAGCTCTCTGGCTAACTAGGGAACCCACTGCTTAAGCCTCAATAAAGCTTGCCT
TGAGTGCTTCAAGTAGTGTGTGCCCGTCTGTTGTGTGACTCTGGTAACTAGAGATCCCTCAGACCCTTTT
AGTCAGTGTGGAAAATCTCTAGCAGTTTAAACCCGCTGATCAGCCTCGACTGTGCCTTCTAGTTGCCAGC
CATCTGTTGTTTGCCCCTCCCCCGTGCCTTCCTTGACCCTGGAAGGTGCCACTCCCACTGTCCTTTCCTA
ATAAAATGAGGAAATTGCATCGCATTGTCTGAGTAGGTGTCATTCTATTCTGGGGGGTGGGGTGGGGCAG
GACAGCAAGGGGGAGGATTGGGAAGTCAATAGCAGGCATGCTGGGGATGCGGTGGGCTCTATGGGCGGCC
GTTAATTAAGCTTTTGTTCCCTTTAGTGAGGGTTAATTGCGCGCTTGGCGTAATCATGGTCATAGCTGTT
TCCTGTGTGAAATTGTTATCCGCTCACAATTCCACACAACATACGAGCCGGGAGCATAAAGTGTAAAGCC
TGGGGTGCCTAATGAGTGAGCTAACTCACATTAATTGCGTTGCGCTCACTGCCCGCTTTCCAGTCGGGAA
ACCTGTCGTGCCAGCTGCATTAATGAATCGGCCAACGCGCGGGGAGAGGCGGTTTGCGTATTGGGCGCTC
TTCCGCTTCCTCGCTCACTGACTCGCTGCGCTCGGTCGTTCGGCTGCGGCGAGCGGTATCAGCTCACTCA
AAGGCGGTAATACGGTTATCCACAGAATCAGGGGATAACGCAGGAAAGAACATGTGAGCAAAAGGCCAGC
AAAAGGCCAGGAACCGTAAAAAGGCCGCGTTGCTGGCGTTTTTCCATAGGCTCCGCCCCCCTGACGAGCA
TCACAAAAATCGACGCTCAAGTCAGAGGTGGCGAAACCCGACAGGACTATAAAGATACCAGGCGTTTCCC
CCTGGAAGCTCCCTCGTGCGCTCTCCTGTTCCGACCCTGCCGCTTACCGGATACCTGTCCGCCTTTCTCC
CTTCGGGAAGCGTGGCGCTTTCTCATAGCTCACGCTGTAGGTATCTCAGTTCGGTGTAGGTCGTTCGCTC
CAAGCTGGGCTGTGTGCACGAACCCCCCGTTCAGCCCGACCGCTGCGCCTTATCCGGTAACTATCGTCTT
GAGTCCAACCCGGTAAGACACGACTTATCGCCACTGGCAGCAGCCACTGGTAACAGGATTAGCAGAGCGA
GGTATGTAGGCGGTGCTACAGAGTTCTTGAAGTGGTGGCCTAACTACGGCTACACTAGAAGAACAGTATT
TGGTATCTGCGCTCTGCTGAAGCCAGTTACCTTCGGAAAAAGAGTTGGTAGCTCTTGATCCGGCAAACAA
ACCACCGCTGGTAGCGGTGGTTTTTTTGTTTGCAAGCAGCAGATTACGCGCAGAAAAAAAGGATCTCAAG
AAGATCCTTTGATCTTTTCTACGGGGTCTGACGCTCAGTGGAACGAAAACTCACGTTAAGGGATTTTGGT
CATGAGATTATCAAAAAGGATCTTCACCTAGATCCTTTTAAATTAAAAATGAAGTTTTAAATCAATCTAA
AGTATATATGAGTAAACTTGGTCTGACAGTTACCAATGCTTAATCAGTGAGGCACCTATCTCAGCGATCT
GTCTATTTCGTTCATCCATAGTTGCCTGACTCCCCGTCGTGTAGATAACTACGATACGGGAGGGCTTACC
ATCTGGCCCCAGTGCTGCAATGATACCGCGAGACCCACGCTCACCGGCTCCAGATTTATCAGCAATAAAC
CAGCCAGCCGGAAGGGCCGAGCGCAGAAGTGGTCCTGCAACTTTATCCGCCTCCATCCAGTCTATTAATT
GTTGCCGGGAAGCTAGAGTAAGTAGTTCGCCAGTTAATAGTTTGCGCAACGTTGTTGCCATTGCTACAGG
CATCGTGGTGTCACGCTCGTCGTTTGGTATGGCTTCATTCAGCTCCGGTTCCCAACGATCAAGGCGAGTT
ACATGATCCCCCATGTTGTGCAAAAAAGCGGTTAGCTCCTTCGGTCCTCCGATCGTTGTCAGAAGTAAGT
TGGCCGCAGTGTTATCACTCATGGTTATGGCAGCACTGCATAATTCTCTTACTGTCATGCCATCCGTAAG
ATGCTTTTCTGTGACTGGTGAGTACTCAACCAAGTCATTCTGAGAATAGTGTATGCGGCGACCGAGTTGC
TCTTGCCCGGCGTCAATACGGGATAATACCGCGCCACATAGCAGAACTTTAAAAGTGCTCATCATTGGAA
AACGTTCTTCGGGGCGAAAACTCTCAAGGATCTTACCGCTGTTGAGATCCAGTTCGATGTAACCCACTCG
TGCACCCAACTGATCTTCAGCATCTTTTACTTTCACCAGCGTTTCTGGGTGAGCAAAAACAGGAAGGCAA
AATGCCGCAAAAAAGGGAATAAGGGCGACACGGAAATGTTGAATACTCATACTCTTCCTTTTTCAATATT
ATTGAAGCATTTATCAGGGTTATTGTCTCATGAGCGGATACATATTTGAATGTATTTAGAAAAATAAACA
AATAGGGGTTCCGCGCACATTTCCCCGAAAAGTGCCACCTAAATTGTAAGCGTTAATATTTTGTTAAAAT
TCGCGTTAAATTTTTGTTAAATCAGCTCATTTTTTAACCAATAGGCCGAAATCGGCAAAATCCCTTATAA
ATCAAAAGAATAGACCGAGATAGGGT
[37 nt withheld, positions 8077-8113]
AAAGAACGTGGACTCCAACGTCAAAGG
[49 nt withheld, positions 8141-8189]
T
[91 nt withheld, positions 8191-8281]
G
[124 nt withheld, positions 8283-8406]
CCCATTCGCCATTCAGGCTGCGCAACTGTTGGGAAGGGCGATCGGTGCGGGCCTCTTCGCTATTACGCCA
GCTGGCGAAAGGGGGATGTGCTGCAAGGCGATTAAGTTGGGTAACGCCAGGGTTTTCCCAGTCACGACGT
TGTAAAACGACGGCCAGTGAGCGCGCGTAATACGACTCACTATAGGGCGAATTGACTAGTACATAACTTA
CGGTAAATGGCCCGCCTGGCTGACCGCCCAACGA
Features (pLannotate 1.2.2; 28 found; start..end, strand, type, name):
    257..456     +  promoter       CMV promoter: human cytomegalovirus (CMV) immediate early promoter
    474..654     +  LTR            5' LTR (truncated): truncated 5' long terminal repeat (LTR) from HIV-1
    701..826     +  misc_feature   HIV-1 Ψ: packaging signal of human immunodeficiency virus type 1
    810..1148    +  CDS            HIV-1 gag (fragment): gag protein from human immunodeficiency virus 1; gag
   1325..1558    +  misc_feature   RRE: The Rev response element (RRE) of HIV-1 allows for Rev-dependent mRNA export from the nucleus to the cytoplasm.
   1935..2035    +  CDS            Rev (fragment): human immunodeficiency virus 1 (HIV-1) Rev protein; rev; enhances nuclear export of unspliced and incompletely spliced viral mRNAs
   2085..2202    +  misc_feature   cPPT/CTS: central polypurine tract and central termination sequence of HIV-1
   2277..2517    +  promoter       U6 promoter: RNA polymerase III promoter for human U6 snRNA
   2564..2631    +  misc_RNA       tracrRNA (fragment): trans-activating CRISPR RNA for the Streptococcus pyogenes CRISPR/Cas9 system
   2654..3153    +  promoter       PGK promoter: mouse phosphoglycerate kinase 1 promoter
   3193..3789    +  CDS            PuroR (fragment): puromycin N-acetyltransferase; pac from Streptomyces; confers resistance to puromycin
   3862..4560    +  CDS            TagBFP: TagBFP is a basic (constitutively fluorescent) blue fluorescent protein published in 2008, derived from Entacmaea quadricolor. It is reported to be a very rapidly-maturing monomer with very low acid sensitivity.
   4572..5158    +  misc_feature   WPRE: woodchuck hepatitis virus posttranscriptional regulatory element
   5152..5298    +  CDS            nef (fragment): NEF_HV1LA - Experimental evidence at protein level: Swiss-Prot protein existence level 1. Extracellular Nef protein targets CD4(+) T-lymphocytes for apoptosis by interacting with CXCR4 surface receptors. From Human immunodeficiency virus type 1 group M subtype B (isolate Lai) (HIV-1).
   5306..5484    +  LTR            5' LTR (truncated): truncated 5' long terminal repeat (LTR) from HIV-1
   5510..5621    +  polyA_signal   bGH poly(A) signal: bovine growth hormone polyadenylation signal
   5760..5778    -  promoter       T3 promoter: promoter for bacteriophage T3 RNA polymerase
   5823..5839    -  protein_bind   lac operator: The lac repressor binds to the lac operator to inhibit transcription in E. coli. This inhibition can be relieved by adding lactose or isopropyl-β-D-thiogalactopyranoside (IPTG). lac repressor encoded by lacI
   5847..5877    -  promoter       lac promoter: promoter for the E. coli lac operon
   5892..5913    -  protein_bind   CAP binding site: CAP binding activates transcription in the presence of cAMP. E. coli catabolite activator protein
   5926..6018    -  CDS            lacI (fragment): lac repressor; lacI; The lac repressor binds to the lac operator to inhibit transcription in E. coli. This inhibition can be relieved by adding lactose or isopropyl-β-D-thiogalactopyranoside (IPTG).
   6201..6789    -  rep_origin     ori: high-copy-number ColE1/pMB1/pBR322/pUC origin of replication
   6960..7820    -  CDS            AmpR: β-lactamase; bla; confers resistance to ampicillin, carbenicillin, and related antibiotics
   7821..7925    -  promoter       AmpR promoter: bla
   7978..8406    -  rep_origin     f1 ori (sequence partly withheld): f1 bacteriophage origin of replication; arrow indicates direction of (+) strand synthesis
   8411..8566    -  CDS            lacZα (fragment): LacZα fragment of β-galactosidase; lacZ fragment
   8574..8592    +  promoter       T7 promoter: promoter for bacteriophage T7 RNA polymerase
   8606..256     +  enhancer       CMV enhancer (across the origin): human cytomegalovirus immediate early enhancer
