[The description below was written by a language model from this plasmid's Addgene catalogue record and pLannotate feature annotations shown in this document.]
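Description:
pKLV2-U6gRNA5(CXCR4-E2(37))-PGKpuro2ABFP-W is an 8,650 bp HIV-1-based lentiviral transfer plasmid that delivers a single CRISPR guide RNA directed at a human CXCR4-associated target designated E2. It was made by inserting the guide spacer into the paired BbsI sites of the parental pKLV2-U6gRNA5(BbsI)-PGKpuro2ABFP-W backbone, destroying both sites. In bacteria it is maintained through a high-copy ColE1/pUC-type origin with ampicillin resistance (β-lactamase). An f1 origin and remnants of a lac/lacZα cloning region flanked by T7 and T3 promoters are also present.

The viral cassette begins with a CMV enhancer/promoter fused to a truncated 5' LTR, an arrangement that drives genomic RNA synthesis in packaging cells. This is followed by the Ψ packaging signal with a partial gag sequence, the Rev response element for nuclear export of the unspliced genome, and the cPPT/CTS. Within the provirus, the human U6 RNA polymerase III promoter transcribes the CXCR4-E2(37) spacer joined to a Streptococcus pyogenes Cas9 tracrRNA-derived scaffold. Downstream, the mouse PGK promoter expresses puromycin N-acetyltransferase linked, according to the construct name, by a 2A peptide to TagBFP, so transduced cells can be both drug-selected and tracked by blue fluorescence. A WPRE enhances transcript expression, and the cassette ends in a truncated 3' LTR followed by a bGH polyadenylation signal.

No Cas9 is encoded, so the nuclease must be supplied separately, for example from Cas9-expressing cells. What "E2" denotes is not defined in the record. The associated work concerns the BAF complex in human T-cell acute lymphoblastic leukemia.
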