Addgene plasmid #200480: pKLV2-U6gRNA5(CXCR4-E2(37))-PGKpuro2ABFP-W
Purpose: Lentiviral vector expressing gRNA targeting human CXCR4-E2
Depositing lab: Kosuke Yusa. Depositing organization: Kyoto University, Institute for Life and Medical Sciences. Publication: Canonical BAF complex regulates the oncogenic program in human T-cell acute lymphoblastic leukemia. Aoki K, Hyuga M, Tarumoto Y, Nishibuchi G, Ueda A, Ochi Y, Sugino S, Mikami T, Kobushi H, Kato I, Akahane K, Inukai T, Takaori-Kondo A, Takita J, Ogawa S, Yusa K. Blood. 2023 Nov 3:blood.2023020857. doi: 10.1182/blood.2023020857. PubMed 37922452.
Backbone
  Vector backbone: pKLV2-U6gRNA5(BbsI)-PGKpuro2ABFP-W
  Backbone manufacturer: addgene
  Backbone size w/o insert (bp): 8648
  Total vector size (bp): 8650
  Vector type: Lentiviral
  Selectable markers: Puromycin
Growth in bacteria
  Bacterial resistance: Ampicillin, 100 μg/mL
  Growth temperature: 37°C
  Growth strain: NEB Stable
  Copy number: Unknown
Gene/Insert
  Gene/Insert name: CXCR4-E2(37)
  gRNA/shRNA sequence: AGTCAAAACTTCAAAGTTG
  Species: H. sapiens (human)
  Entrez Gene: CXCR4 (a.k.a. CD184, D2S201E, FB22, HM89, HSY3RR, LAP-3, LAP3, LCR1, LESTR, NPY3R, NPYR, NPYRL, NPYY3R, WHIM, WHIMS, WHIMS1)
  Cloning method: Restriction Enzyme; 5′ cloning site BbsI (destroyed during cloning); 3′ cloning site BbsI (destroyed during cloning)
  Sequencing primers: 5′ AGATAATTAGAATTAATTTGACTG
Terms and licenses: Academic/Nonprofit Terms; Industry Terms: Not Available to Industry
How to cite: pKLV2-U6gRNA5(CXCR4-E2(37))-PGKpuro2ABFP-W was a gift from Kosuke Yusa (Addgene plasmid # 200480 ; http://n2t.net/addgene:200480 ; RRID:Addgene_200480)
